>Addgene plasmid #14255 | pAG304GAL-ccdB-TAP | depositor full sequence | sequence record 7918 | Author sequence
TCGCGCGTTTCGGTGATGACGGTGAAAACCTCTGACACATGCAGCTCCCGGAGACGGTCACAGCTTGTCT
GTAAGCGGATGCCGGGAGCAGACAAGCCCGTCAGGGCGCGTCAGCGGGTGTTGGCGGGTGTCGGGGCTGG
CTTAACTATGCGGCATCAGAGCAGATTGTACTGAGAGTGCACCAAACGACATTACTATATATATAATATA
GGAAGCATTTAATAGACAGCATCGTAATATATGTGTACTTTGCAGTTATGACGCCAGATGGCAGTAGTGG
AAGATATTCTTTATTGAAAAATAGCTTGTCACCTTACGTACAATCTTGATCCGGAGCTTTTCTTTTTTTG
CCGATTAAGAATTAATTCGGTCGAAAAAAGAAAAGGAGAGGGCCAAGAGGGAGGGCATTGGTGACTATTG
AGCACGTGAGTATACGTGATTAAGCACACAAAGGCAGCTTGGAGTATGTCTGTTATTAATTTCACAGGTA
GTTCTGGTCCATTGGTGAAAGTTTGCGGCTTGCAGAGCACAGAGGCCGCAGAATGTGCTCTAGATTCCGA
TGCTGACTTGCTGGGTATTATATGTGTGCCCAATAGAAAGAGAACAATTGACCCGGTTATTGCAAGGAAA
ATTTCAAGTCTTGTAAAAGCATATAAAAATAGTTCAGGCACTCCGAAATACTTGGTTGGCGTGTTTCGTA
ATCAACCTAAGGAGGATGTTTTGGCTCTGGTCAATGATTACGGCATTGATATCGTCCAACTGCATGGAGA
TGAGTCGTGGCAAGAATACCAAGAGTTCCTCGGTTTGCCAGTTATTAAAAGACTCGTATTTCCAAAAGAC
TGCAACATACTACTCAGTGCAGCTTCACAGAAACCTCATTCGTTTATTCCCTTGTTTGATTCAGAAGCAG
GTGGGACAGGTGAACTTTTGGATTGGAACTCGATTTCTGACTGGGTTGGAAGGCAAGAGAGCCCCGAAAG
CTTACATTTTATGTTAGCTGGTGGACTGACGCCAGAAAATGTTGGTGATGCGCTTAGATTAAATGGCGTT
ATTGGTGTTGATGTAAGCGGAGGTGTGGAGACAAATGGTGTAAAAGACTCTAACAAAATAGCAAATTTCG
TCAAAAATGCTAAGAAATAGGTTATTACTGAGTAGTATTTATTTAAGTATTGTTTGTGCACTTGCCTGCG
GTGTGAAATACCGCACAGATGCGTAAGGAGAAAATACCGCATCAGGAAATTGTAAACGTTAATATTTTGT
TAAAATTCGCGTTAAATTTTTGTTAAATCAGCTCATTTTTTAACCAATAGGCCGAAATCGGCAAAATCCC
TTATAAATCAAAAGAATAGACCGAGATAGGGT
[37 nt withheld, positions 1363-1399]
AAAGAACGTGGACTCCAACGTCAAAGG
[49 nt withheld, positions 1427-1475]
T
[91 nt withheld, positions 1477-1567]
G
[124 nt withheld, positions 1569-1692]
CGCGCCATTCGCCATTCAGGCTGCGCAACTGTTGGGAAGGGCGATCGGTGCGGGCCTCTTCGCTATTACG
CCAGCTGGCGAAGGGGGGATGTGCTGCAAGGCGATTAAGTTGGGTAACGCCAGGGTTTTCCCAGTCACGA
CGTTGTAAAACGACGGCCAGTGAATTGTAATACGACTCACTATAGGGCGAATTGGAGCTCTAGTACGGAT
TAGAAGCCGCCGAGCGGGCGACAGCCCTCCGACGGAAGACTCTCCTCCGTGCGTCCTCGTCTTCACCGGT
CGCGTTCCTGAAACGCAGATGTGCCTCGCGCCGCACTGCTCCGAACAATAAAGATTCTACAATACTAGCT
TTTATGGTTATGAAGAGGAAAAATTGGCAGTAACCTGGCCCCACAAACCTTCAAATTAACGAATCAAATT
AACAACCATAGGATGATAATGCGATTAGTTTTTTAGCCTTATTTCTGGGGTAATTAATCAGCGAAGCGAT
GATTTTTGATCTATTAACAGATATATAAATGGAAAAGCTGCATAACCACTTTAACTAATACTTTCAACAT
TTTCAGTTTGTATTACTTCTTATTCAAATGTCATAAAAGTATCAACAAAAAATTGTTAATATACCTCTAT
ACTTTAACGTCAAGGAGAAAAAACCCCGGATTCTAGAACTAGTGGATCCCCCATCACAAGTTTGTACAAA
AAAGCTGAACGAGAAACGTAAAATGATATAAATATCAATATATTAAATTAGATTTTGCATAAAAAACAGA
CTACATAATACTGTAAAACACAACATATCCAGTCACTATGGCGGCCGCATTAGGCACCCCAGGCTTTACA
CTTTATGCTTCCGGCTCGTATAATGTGTGGATTTTGAGTTAGGATCCGTCGAGATTTTCAGGAGCTAAGG
AAGCTAAAATGGAGAAAAAAATCACTGGATATACCACCGTTGATATATCCCAATGGCATCGTAAAGAACA
TTTTGAGGCATTTCAGTCAGTTGCTCAATGTACCTATAACCAGACCGTTCAGCTGGATATTACGGCCTTT
TTAAAGACCGTAAAGAAAAATAAGCACAAGTTTTATCCGGCCTTTATTCACATTCTTGCCCGCCTGATGA
ATGCTCATCCGGAATTCCGTATGGCAATGAAAGACGGTGAGCTGGTGATATGGGATAGTGTTCACCCTTG
TTACACCGTTTTCCATGAGCAAACTGAAACGTTTTCATCGCTCTGGAGTGAATACCACGACGATTTCCGG
CAGTTTCTACACATATATTCGCAAGATGTGGCGTGTTACGGTGAAAACCTGGCCTATTTCCCTAAAGGGT
TTATTGAGAATATGTTTTTCGTCTCAGCCAATCCCTGGGTGAGTTTCACCAGTTTTGATTTAAACGTGGC
CAATATGGACAACTTCTTCGCCCCCGTTTTCACCATGGGCAAATATTATACGCAAGGCGACAAGGTGCTG
ATGCCGCTGGCGATTCAGGTTCATCATGCCGTCTGTGATGGCTTCCATGTCGGCAGAATGCTTAATGAAT
TACAACAGTACTGCGATGAGTGGCAGGGCGGGGCGTAAACGCCGCGTGGATCCGGCTTACTAAAAGCCAG
ATAACAGTATGCGTATTTGCGCGCTGATTTTTGCGGTATAAGAATATATACTGATATGTATACCCGAAGT
ATGTCAAAAAGAGGTATGCTATGAAGCAGCGTATTACAGTGACAGTTGACAGCGACAGCTATCAGTTGCT
CAAGGCATATATGATGTCAATATCTCCGGTCTGGTAAGCACAACCATGCAGAATGAAGCCCGTCGTCTGC
GTGCCGAACGCTGGAAAGCGGAAAATCAGGAAGGGATGGCTGAGGTCGCCCGGTTTATTGAAATGAACGG
CTCTTTTGCTGACGAGAACAGGGGCTGGTGAAATGCAGTTTAAGGTTTACACCTATAAAAGAGAGAGCCG
TTATCGTCTGTTTGTGGATGTACAGAGTGATATTATTGACACGCCCGGGCGACGGATGGTGATCCCCCTG
GCCAGTGCACGTCTGCTGTCAGATAAAGTCTCCCGTGAACTTTACCCGGTGGTGCATATCGGGGATGAAA
GCTGGCGCATGATGACCACCGATATGGCCAGTGTGCCGGTCTCCGTTATCGGGGAAGAAGTGGCTGATCT
CAGCCACCGCGAAAATGACATCAAAAACGCCATTAACCTGATGTTCTGGGGAATATAAATGTCAGGCTCC
CTTATACACAGCCAGTCTGCAGGTCGACCATAGTGACTGGATATGTTGTGTTTTACAGTATTATGTAGTC
TGTTTTTTATGCAAAATCTAATTTAATATATTGATATTTATATCATTTTACGTTTCTCGTTCAGCTTTCT
TGTACAAAGTGGTGATGGGCTGCAGGAATTCGATATCAAGCTTATCGATAGGTGGACCAGGTGGTGGAAT
GAAGCGACGATGGAAAAAGAATTTCATAGCCGTCTCAGCAGCCAACCGCTTTAAGAAAATCTCATCCTCC
GGGGCACTTGATTATGGTACCCCAACTACTGCTTCTGAAAATCTATATTTTCAAGGTGAACTAAAAACTG
CTGCTTTGGCTCAACATGCGATTAAGGGTGAAGCTCAAAAACTTAATGACTCTCAAGCTCCAAAAGCTGA
TGCGCAACAAAATAACTTCAACAAAGATCAACAAAGCGCCTTCTATGAAATCTTGAACATGCCTAACTTA
AACGAAGCGCAACGTAACGGCTTCATTCAAAGTCTTAAAGACGACCCAAGCCAAAGCACTAACGTTTTAG
GTGAAGCTAAAAAATTAAACGAATCTCAAGCACCGAAAGCTGATAACAATTTCAACAAAGAACAACAAAA
TGCTTTCTATGAAATCTTGAATATGCCTAACTTAAACGAAGAACAACGCAATGGTTTCATCCAAAGCTTA
AAAGATGACCCAAGCCAAAGTGCTAACCTATTGTCAGAAGCTAAAAAGTTAAATGAATCTCAAGCACCGA
AAGCGGATAACAAATTCAACAAAGAACAACAAAATGCTTTCTATGAAATCTTACATTTACCTAACTTAAA
CGAAGAACAACGCAATGGTTTCATCCAAAGCCTAAAAGATGACCCAAGCCAAAGCGCTAACCTTTTAGCA
GAAGCTAAAAAGCTAAATGATGCTCAAGCACCAAAAGCTGACAACAAATTCAACAAAGAACAACAAAATG
CTTTCTATGAAATTTTACATTTACCTAACTTAACTGAAGAACAACGTAACGGCTTCATCCAAAGCCTTAA
AGACGATCCTTCGGTGAGCAAAGAACAGTCACTCGAGTCATGTAATTAGTTATGTCACGCTTACATTCAC
GCCCTCCCCCCACATCCGCTCTAACCGAAAAGGAAGGAGTTAGACAACCTGAAGTCTAGGTCCCTATTTA
TTTTTTTATAGTTATGTTAGTATTAAGAACGTTATTTATATTTCAAATTTTTCTTTTTTTTCTGTACAGA
CGCGTGTACGCATGTAACATTATACTGAAAACCTTGCTTGAGAAGGTTTTGGGACGCTCGAAGGCTTTAA
TTTGCGGCCGGTACCCAGCTTTTGTTCCCTTTAGTGAGGGTTAATTCCGAGCTTGGCGTAATCATGGTCA
TAGCTGTTTCCTGTGTGAAATTGTTATCCGCTCACAATTCCACACAACATAGGAGCCGGAAGCATAAAGT
GTAAAGCCTGGGGTGCCTAATGAGTGAGGTAACTCACATTAATTGCGTTGCGCTCACTGCCCGCTTTCCA
GTCGGGAAACCTGTCGTGCCAGCTGCATTAATGAATCGGCCAACGCGCGGGGAGAGGCGGTTTGCGTATT
GGGCGCTCTTCCGCTTCCTCGCTCACTGACTCGCTGCGCTCGGTCGTTCGGCTGCGGCGAGCGGTATCAG
CTCACTCAAAGGCGGTAATACGGTTATCCACAGAATCAGGGGATAACGCAGGAAAGAACATGTGAGCAAA
AGGCCAGCAAAAGGCCAGGAACCGTAAAAAGGCCGCGTTGCTGGCGTTTTTCCATAGGCTCGGCCCCCCT
GACGAGCATCACAAAAATCGACGCTCAAGTCAGAGGTGGCGAAACCCGACAGGACTATAAAGATACCAGG
CGTTCCCCCCTGGAAGCTCCCTCGTGCGCTCTCCTGTTCCGACCCTGCCGCTTACCGGATACCTGTCCGC
CTTTCTCCCTTCGGGAAGCGTGGCGCTTTCTCAATGCTCACGCTGTAGGTATCTCAGTTCGGTGTAGGTC
GTTCGCTCCAAGCTGGGCTGTGTGCACGAACCCCCCGTTCAGCCCGACCGCTGCGCCTTATCCGGTAACT
ATCGTCTTGAGTCCAACCCGGTAAGACACGACTTATCGCCACTGGCAGCAGCCACTGGTAACAGGATTAG
CAGAGCGAGGTATGTAGGCGGTGCTACAGAGTTCTTGAAGTGGTGGCCTAACTACGGCTACACTAGAAGG
ACAGTATTTGGTATCTGCGCTCTGCTGAAGCCAGTTACCTTCGGAAAAAGAGTTGGTAGCTCTTGATCCG
GCAAACAAACCACCGCTGGTAGCGGTGGTTTTTTTGTTTGCAAGCAGCAGATTACGCGCAGAAAAAAAGG
ATCTCAAGAAGATCCTTTGATCTTTTCTACGGGGTCTGACGCTCAGTGGAACGAAAACTCACGTTAAGGG
ATTTTGGTCATGAGATTATCAAAAAGGATCTTCACCTAGATCCTTTTAAATTAAAAATGAAGTTTTAAAT
CAATCTAAAGTATATATGAGTAAACTTGGTCTGACAGTTACCAATGCTTAATCAGTGAGGCACCTATCTC
AGCGATCTGTCTATTTCGTTCATCCATAGTTGCCTGACTGCCCGTCGTGTAGATAACTACGATACGGGAG
GGCTTACCATCTGGCCCCAGTGCTGCAATGATACCGCGAGACCCACGCTCACCGGCTCCAGATTTATCAG
CAATAAACCAGCCAGCCGGAAGGGCCGAGCGCAGAAGTGGTCCTGCAACTTTATCCGCCTCCATCCAGTC
TATTAATTGTTGCCGGGAAGCTAGAGTAAGTAGTTCGCCAGTTAATAGTTTGCGCAACGTTGTTGCCATT
GCTACAGGCATCGTGGTGTCACGCTCGTCGTTTGGTATGGCTTCATTCAGCTCCGGTTCCCAACGATCAA
GGCGAGTTACATGATCCCCCATGTTGTGAAAAAAAGCGGTTAGCTCCTTCGGTCCTCCGATCGTTGTCAG
AAGTAAGTTGGCCGCAGTGTTATCACTCATGGTTATGGCAGCACTGCATAATTCTCTTACTGTCATGCCA
TCCGTAAGATGCTTTTCTGTGACTGGTGAGTACTCAACCAAGTCATTCTGAGAATAGTGTATGCGGCGAC
CGAGTTGCTCTTGCCCGGCGTCAATACGGGATAATACCGCGCCACATAGCAGAACTTTAAAAGTGCTCAT
CATTGGAAAACGTTCTTCGGGGCGAAAACTCTCAAGGATCTTACCGCTGTTGAGATCCAGTTCGATGTAA
CCCACTCGTGCACCCAACTGATCTTCAGCATCTTTTACTTTCACCAGCGTTTCTGGGTGAGCAAAAACAG
GAAGGCAAAATGCCGCAAAAAAGGGAATAAGGGCGACACGGAAATGTTGAATACTCATACTCTTCCTTTT
TCAATATTATTGAAGCATTTATCAGGGTTATTGTCTCATGAGCGGATACATATTTGAATGTATTTAGAAA
AATAAACAAATAGGGGTTCCGCGCACATTTCCCCGAAAAGTGCCACCTGACGTCTAAGAAACCATTATTA
TCATGACATTAACCTATAAAAATAGGCGTATCACGAGGCCCTTTCGTC
Features (pLannotate 1.2.2; 30 found; start..end, strand, type, name):
    137..184     +  misc_feature   bom (fragment): basis of mobility region from pBR322
    185..465     +  promoter       TRP1 promoter: S. cerevisiae TRP1
    466..1140    +  CDS            TRP1: phosphoribosylanthranilate isomerase, required for tryptophan biosynthesis; S. cerevisiae TRP1; yeast auxotrophic marker
   1187..1236    +  misc_feature   bom (fragment): basis of mobility region from pBR322
   1237..1692    -  rep_origin     f1 ori (sequence partly withheld): f1 bacteriophage origin of replication; arrow indicates direction of (+) strand synthesis
   1700..1857    -  CDS            lacZα (fragment): LacZα fragment of β-galactosidase; lacZ fragment
   1860..1878    +  promoter       T7 promoter: promoter for bacteriophage T7 RNA polymerase
   1898..2339    +  promoter       GAL1 promoter: S. cerevisiae GAL1; inducible promoter, regulated by Gal4
   2354..2374    +  misc_feature   MCS (fragment): pBluescript multiple cloning site
   2378..2502    +  protein_bind   attR1: mutant version of attR; recombination site for the Gateway® LR reaction LR Clonase™
   2527..2557    +  promoter       lac UV5 promoter: E. coli lac promoter with an "up" mutation
   2581..2610    +  promoter       cat promoter (fragment): promoter of the E. coli cat gene encoding chloramphenicol acetyltransferase
   2611..3270    +  CDS            CmR: chloramphenicol acetyltransferase; cat; confers resistance to chloramphenicol
   3452..3610    +  CDS            ccdA (fragment): CCDA_ECO57 - Also known as H, letA. Experimental evidence at protein level: Swiss-Prot protein existence level 1. Antitoxin component of a type II toxin-antitoxin (TA) system which inhibits the post-segregational killing (PSK) of plasmid-free cells, also referred to as a plasmid addiction system. Binds to and blocks the activity of CcdB; will also remove bound CcdB protein from the CcdB-GyrA complex by forming a CcdA-CcdB complex, a process termed rejuvenation. Functions as a transcriptional corepressor for the ccdAB operon, repression also requires CcdB (By similarity). From Escherichia coli
   3615..3917    +  CDS            ccdB: CCDB_ECOLI - Also known as G, letB, letD. Experimental evidence at protein level: Swiss-Prot protein existence level 1. Toxic component of a type II toxin-antitoxin (TA) system, functioning in plasmid maintainence. Responsible for the post- segregational killing (PSK) of plasmid-free cells, also referred to as a plasmid addiction system. Half-life of over 2 hours. Cell killing by CcdB is accompanied by filamentation, defects in chromosome and plasmid segregation, defects in cell division, formation of anucleate cells, decreased DNA synthesis and plasmid loss. Interferes with the activity of DN
   3961..4085    -  protein_bind   attR2: mutant version of attR; recombination site for the Gateway® LR reaction LR Clonase™
   4089..4122    +  misc_feature   MCS (fragment): pBluescript multiple cloning site
   4144..4221    +  CDS            CBP: calmodulin-binding peptide derived from skeletal muscle myosin light chain kinase; binds calmodulin with nanomolar affinity in the presence of calcium
   4342..4491    +  CDS            spa (fragment): SPA_STAAE - Experimental evidence at protein level: Swiss-Prot protein existence level 1. Plays a role in the inhibition of the host innate and adaptive immune responses. Possesses five immunoglobulin-binding domains that capture both the fragment crystallizable region (Fc region) and the Fab region (part of Ig that identifies antigen) of immunoglobulins (By similarity). In turn, Staphylococcus aureus is protected from phagocytic killing via inhibition of Ig Fc region. In addition, the host elicited B-cell response is prevented due to a decrease of antibody-secreting cell proliferation that en
   4627..5007    +  CDS            protein A (fragment): immunoglobulin binding domains of Staphylocuccus aureus protein A
   5020..5267    +  terminator     CYC1 terminator: S. cerevisiae CYC1; transcription terminator for CYC1
   5290..5308    -  promoter       T3 promoter: promoter for bacteriophage T3 RNA polymerase
   5353..5369    -  protein_bind   lac operator: The lac repressor binds to the lac operator to inhibit transcription in E. coli. This inhibition can be relieved by adding lactose or isopropyl-β-D-thiogalactopyranoside (IPTG). lac repressor encoded by lacI
   5377..5407    -  promoter       lac promoter: promoter for the E. coli lac operon
   5422..5443    -  protein_bind   CAP binding site: CAP binding activates transcription in the presence of cAMP. E. coli catabolite activator protein
   5456..5548    -  CDS            lacI (fragment): lac repressor; lacI; The lac repressor binds to the lac operator to inhibit transcription in E. coli. This inhibition can be relieved by adding lactose or isopropyl-β-D-thiogalactopyranoside (IPTG).
   5731..6319    -  rep_origin     ori: high-copy-number ColE1/pMB1/pBR322/pUC origin of replication
   6490..7350    -  CDS            AmpR: β-lactamase; bla; confers resistance to ampicillin, carbenicillin, and related antibiotics
   7351..7455    -  promoter       AmpR promoter: bla
   7550..35      +  CDS            rop (fragment) (across the origin): Rop protein, which maintains plasmids at low copy number; rop
