[The description below was written by a language model from this plasmid's Addgene catalogue record and pLannotate feature annotations shown in this document.]
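Description:
pAG304GAL-ccdB-TAP is an empty Gateway destination vector for galactose-inducible expression of C-terminally TAP-tagged proteins in Saccharomyces cerevisiae. It is built on the pRS304 backbone and is an integrating plasmid: the feature table shows no yeast replication origin or centromere, so it must insert into the genome to be maintained in yeast, with the TRP1 gene (under its own promoter) providing selection in tryptophan auxotrophs. In E. coli it replicates from a high-copy ColE1/pUC-type origin and carries an ampicillin resistance gene, along with an f1 origin and remnants of the pBluescript lacZα/MCS region flanked by T7 and T3 promoters.

The expression unit consists of the GAL1 promoter, regulated by Gal4, followed by a Gateway cassette bounded by attR1 and attR2, then the TAP tag coding sequence and the CYC1 terminator. The cassette contains a chloramphenicol resistance gene and the ccdB toxin gene, whose product poisons DNA gyrase. For this reason the unrecombined vector is propagated in ccdB-tolerant strains under combined chloramphenicol and ampicillin selection. In an LR recombination with an entry clone, the cassette is replaced by the gene of interest, and ccdB counter-selects against unreacted vector in ordinary E. coli strains. An open reading frame lacking a stop codon is then fused in frame to the downstream TAP tag, annotated here as a calmodulin-binding peptide followed by immunoglobulin-binding domains of Staphylococcus aureus protein A. This tag allows two-step tandem affinity purification of the protein and its interacting partners.

The plasmid belongs to a suite of yeast Gateway vectors designed for high-throughput genetic analysis. The depositor notes that the full sequence is a reference only and may not match the plasmid exactly.
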