Addgene plasmid #14255: pAG304GAL-ccdB-TAP
Purpose: (Empty Backbone)
Depositing lab: Susan Lindquist. Depositing organization: Whitehead Institute for Biomedical Research. Publication: A suite of Gateway cloning vectors for high-throughput genetic analysis in Saccharomyces cerevisiae. Alberti S, Gitler AD, Lindquist S. Yeast. 2007 Oct . 24(10):913-9. 10.1002/yea.1502 PubMed 17583893.
Backbone
  Vector backbone: pRS304
  Vector type: Yeast Expression ; Gateway Destination
  Selectable markers: TRP1
Growth in bacteria
  Bacterial resistance: Chloramphenicol and Ampicillin, 25 & 100 μg/mL
  Growth temperature: 37°C
  Growth strain: ccdB Survival
  Growth instructions: DB3.1, ccdB Survival
  Copy number: Unknown
Gene/Insert
  Gene/Insert name: None
  Tag / fusion protein: TAP (C terminal on backbone)
  Cloning method: Gateway Cloning
  Sequencing primers: 5′ GAL1
Terms and licenses: Academic/Nonprofit Terms; Industry Terms: Not Available to Industry
Depositor comments: Type of plasmid: integrating. This plasmid contains the Gateway technology from Invitrogen; Invitrogen requires purchasing of Gateway Clonase for carrying out the Gateway recombinational cloning reaction http://www.invitrogen.com Please note that the full plasmid sequence is provided as a reference only, and may not match the exact sequence of the plasmid.
How to cite: pAG304GAL-ccdB-TAP was a gift from Susan Lindquist (Addgene plasmid # 14255 ; http://n2t.net/addgene:14255 ; RRID:Addgene_14255)
