>Addgene plasmid #14255 | pAG304GAL-ccdB-TAP | addgene partial sequence | sequence record 20722 | 14255 with pRS_marker
GACATTACTATATATATAATATGAGGAAGCATTTAATAGAACAGCATCGTAATATATGTGTACTTTGCAG
TTATGACGCCAGATGGCAGTAGTGGAAGATATTCTTTATTGAAAAATAGCTTGTCACCTTACGTACAATC
TTGATCCGGAGCTTTTCTTTTTTTGCCGATTAAGAATTAATTCGGTCGAAAAAAGAAAAGGAGAGGGCCA
AGAGGGAGGGCATTGGTGACTATTGAGCACGTGAGTATACGTGATTAAGCACACAAAGGCAGCTTGGAGT
ATGTCTGTTATTAATTTCACAGGTAGTTCTGGTCCATTGGTGAAAGTTTGCGGCTTGCAGAGCACAGAGG
CCGCAGAATGTGCTCTAGATTCCGATGCTGACTTGCTGGGTATTATATGTGTGCCCAATAGAAAGAGAAC
AATTGACCCGGTTATTGCAAGGAAAATTTCAAGTCTTGTAAAAGCATATAAAAATANTTCAGGCACTCCG
AAATACTTGGTTGGCGTGTTTCGTAATCAACCTAAGGAGGATGTTTTGGCTCTGGTCAATGATTACGGCA
TTGATATCGTCCAACTGCATGGAGATGAGTCGTGGCAAGAATACCAAGAGTTCCTCGGTTTGCCAGTTAT
TA
