>Addgene plasmid #14255 | pAG304GAL-ccdB-TAP | addgene partial sequence | sequence record 20723 | 14255 with GW5
TAAAGTGTAAAGCCTGGGGGTGCCTAATGCGGCCGCCATAGTGACTGGATATGTTGTGTTTTACAGTATT
ATGTAGTCTGTTTTTTATGCAAAATCTAATTTAATATATTGATATTTATATCATTTTACGTTTCTCGTTC
AGCTTTTTTGTACAAACTTGTGATGGGGGATCCACTAGTTCTAGAATCCGGGGTTTTTTCTCCTTGACGT
TAAAGTATAGAGGTATATTAACAATTTTTTGTTGATACTTTTATTACATTTGAATAAGAAGTAATACAAA
CCGAAAATGTTGAAAGTATTAGTTAAAGTGGTTATGCAGTTTTTGCATTTATATATCTGTTAATAGATCA
AAAATCATCGCTTCGCTGATTAATTACCCCAGAAATAAGGCTAAAAAACTAATCGCATTATCATCCTATG
GTTGTTAATTTGATTCGTTCATTTGAAGGTTTGTGGGGCCAGGTTACTGCCAATTTTTCCTCTTCATAAC
CATAAAAGCTAGTATTGTAGAATCTTTATTGTTCGGAGCAGTGCGGCGCGAGGCACATCTGCGTTTCAGG
AACGCGACCGGTGAAGACGAGGACGCACGGAGGAGAGTCTTCCTTCGGAGGGCTGTCACCCGCTCGGCGG
CTTCTAATC
