>Addgene plasmid #14255 | pAG304GAL-ccdB-TAP | addgene partial sequence | sequence record 20724 | 14255 with GW3
TCGTTATCGGGGAAGAAGTGGCTGATCTCAGCCACCGCGAAAATGACATCAAAAACGCCATTAACCTGAT
GTTCTGGGGAATATAAATGTCAGGCTCCCTTATACACAGCCAGTCTGCAGGTCGACCATAGTGACTGGAT
ATGTTGTGTTTTACAGTATTATGTAGTCTGTTTTTTATGCAAAATCTAATTTAATATATTGATATTTATA
TCATTTTACGTTTCTCGTTCAGCTTTCTTGTACAAAGTGGTGATGGGCTGCAGGAATTCGATATCAAGCT
TATCGATAGGTGGACCAGGTGGTGGAATGAAGCGACGATGGAAAAAGAATTTCATAGCCGTCTCAGCAGC
CAACCGCTTTAAGAAAATCTCATCCTCCGGGGCACTTGATTATGGTACCCCAACTACTGCTTCTGAAAAT
CTATATTTTCAAGGTGAACTAAAAACTGCTGCTTTGGCTCAACATGCGATTAAGGGTGAAGCTCAAAAAC
TTAATGACTCTCAAGCTCCAAAAGCTGATGCGCAACAAAATAACTTCAACAAAGATCAACAAAGCGCCTT
CTATGAAATCTTGAACATGCCTAACTTAAACGAAGCGCAACGTAACGGCTTCATTCAAAGTCTTAAAGAC
GACCCAAGCCAA
