>Addgene plasmid #14255 | pAG304GAL-ccdB-TAP | addgene partial sequence | sequence record 127739 | pGEX3 5'-CCGGGAGCTGCATGTGTCAGAGG-3'
ATCCTTGAGAGTTTTCGCCCCGAAGAACGTTTTCCAATGATGAGCACTTTTAAAGTTCTGCTATGTGGCG
CGGTATTATCCCGTATTGACGCCGGGCAAGAGCAACTCGGTCGCCGCATACACTATTCTCAGAATGACTT
GGTTGAGTACTCACCAGTCACAGAAAAGCATCTTACGGATGGCATGACAGTAAGAGAATTATGCAGTGCT
GCCATAACCATGAGTGATAACACTGCGGCCAACTTACTTCTGACAACGATCGGAGGACCGAAGGAGCTAA
CCGCTTTTTTGCACAACATGGGGGATCATGTAACTCGCCTTGATCGTTGGGAACCGGAGCTGAATGAAGC
CATACCAAACGACGAGCGTGACACCACGATGCCTGTAGCAATGGCAACAACGTTGCGCAAACTATTAACT
GGCGAACTACTTACTCTAGCTTCCCGGCAACAATTAATAGACTGGATGGAGGCGGATAAAGTTGCAGGAC
CACTTCTGCGCTCGGCCCTTCCGGCTGGCTGGTTTATTGCTGATAAATCTGGAGCCGGTGA
